>Addgene plasmid #183768 | pS97splitRBP_S2-Enz | addgene full sequence | sequence record 362689 | Addgene NGS Result
TGGCGAATGGG
[124 nt withheld, positions 12-135]
C
[91 nt withheld, positions 137-227]
A
[49 nt withheld, positions 229-277]
CCTTTGACGTTGGAGTCCACGTTCTTT
[37 nt withheld, positions 305-341]
ACCCTATCTCGGTCTATTCTTTTGATTTATAAGGGATTTTGCCGATTTCGGCCTATTGGTTAAAAAATGA
GCTGATTTAACAAAAATTTAACGCGAATTTTAACAAAATATTAACGCTTACAATTTAGGTGGCACTTTTC
GGGGAAATGTGCGCGGAACCCCTATTTGTTTATTTTTCTAAATACATTCAAATATGTATCCGCTCATGAA
TTAATTCTTAGAAAAACTCATCGAGCATCAAATGAAACTGCAATTTATTCATATCAGGATTATCAATACC
ATATTTTTGAAAAAGCCGTTTCTGTAATGAAGGAGAAAACTCACCGAGGCAGTTCCATAGGATGGCAAGA
TCCTGGTATCGGTCTGCGATTCCGACTCGTCCAACATCAATACAACCTATTAATTTCCCCTCGTCAAAAA
TAAGGTTATCAAGTGAGAAATCACCATGAGTGACGACTGAATCCGGTGAGAATGGCAAAAGTTTATGCAT
TTCTTTCCAGACTTGTTCAACAGGCCAGCCATTACGCTCGTCATCAAAATCACTCGCATCAACCAAACCG
TTATTCATTCGTGATTGCGCCTGAGCGAGACGAAATACGCGATCGCTGTTAAAAGGACAATTACAAACAG
GAATCGAATGCAACCGGCGCAGGAACACTGCCAGCGCATCAACAATATTTTCACCTGAATCAGGATATTC
TTCTAATACCTGGAATGCTGTTTTCCCGGGGATCGCAGTGGTGAGTAACCATGCATCATCAGGAGTACGG
ATAAAATGCTTGATGGTCGGAAGAGGCATAAATTCCGTCAGCCAGTTTAGTCTGACCATCTCATCTGTAA
CATCATTGGCAACGCTACCTTTGCCATGTTTCAGAAACAACTCTGGCGCATCGGGCTTCCCATACAATCG
ATAGATTGTCGCACCTGATTGCCCGACATTATCGCGAGCCCATTTATACCCATATAAATCAGCATCCATG
TTGGAATTTAATCGCGGCCTAGAGCAAGACGTTTCCCGTTGAATATGGCTCATAACACCCCTTGTATTAC
TGTTTATGTAAGCAGACAGTTTTATTGTTCATGACCAAAATCCCTTAACGTGAGTTTTCGTTCCACTGAG
CGTCAGACCCCGTAGAAAAGATCAAAGGATCTTCTTGAGATCCTTTTTTTCTGCGCGTAATCTGCTGCTT
GCAAACAAAAAAACCACCGCTACCAGCGGTGGTTTGTTTGCCGGATCAAGAGCTACCAACTCTTTTTCCG
AAGGTAACTGGCTTCAGCAGAGCGCAGATACCAAATACTGTCCTTCTAGTGTAGCCGTAGTTAGGCCACC
ACTTCAAGAACTCTGTAGCACCGCCTACATACCTCGCTCTGCTAATCCTGTTACCAGTGGCTGCTGCCAG
TGGCGATAAGTCGTGTCTTACCGGGTTGGACTCAAGACGATAGTTACCGGATAAGGCGCAGCGGTCGGGC
TGAACGGGGGGTTCGTGCACACAGCCCAGCTTGGAGCGAACGACCTACACCGAACTGAGATACCTACAGC
GTGAGCTATGAGAAAGCGCCACGCTTCCCGAAGGGAGAAAGGCGGACAGGTATCCGGTAAGCGGCAGGGT
CGGAACAGGAGAGCGCACGAGGGAGCTTCCAGGGGGAAACGCCTGGTATCTTTATAGTCCTGTCGGGTTT
CGCCACCTCTGACTTGAGCGTCGATTTTTGTGATGCTCGTCAGGGGGGCGGAGCCTATGGAAAAACGCCA
GCAACGCGGCCTTTTTACGGTTCCTGGCCTTTTGCTGGCCTTTTGCTCACATGTTCTTTCCTGCGTTATC
CCCTGATTCTGTGGATAACCGTATTACCGCCTTTGAGTGAGCTGATACCGCTCGCCGCAGCCGAACGACC
GAGCGCAGCGAGTCAGTGAGCGAGGAAGCGGAAGAGCGCCTGATGCGGTATTTTCTCCTTACGCATCTGT
GCGGTATTTCACACCGCAATGGTGCACTCTCAGTACAATCTGCTCTGATGCCGCATAGTTAAGCCAGTAT
ACACTCCGCTATCGCTACGTGACTGGGTCATGGCTGCGCCCCGACACCCGCCAACACCCGCTGACGCGCC
CTGACGGGCTTGTCTGCTCCCGGCATCCGCTTACAGACAAGCTGTGACCGTCTCCGGGAGCTGCATGTGT
CAGAGGTTTTCACCGTCATCACCGAAACGCGCGAGGCAGCTGCGGTAAAGCTCATCAGCGTGGTCGTGAA
GCGATTCACAGATGTCTGCCTGTTCATCCGCGTCCAGCTCGTTGAGTTTCTCCAGAAGCGTTAATGTCTG
GCTTCTGATAAAGCGGGCCATGTTAAGGGCGGTTTTTTCCTGTTTGGTCACTGATGCCTCCGTGTAAGGG
GGATTTCTGTTCATGGGGGTAATGATACCGATGAAACGAGAGAGGATGCTCACGATACGGGTTACTGATG
ATGAACATGCCCGGTTACTGGAACGTTGTGAGGGTAAACAACTGGCGGTATGGATGCGGCGGGACCAGAG
AAAAATCACTCAGGGTCAATGCCAGCGCTTCGTTAATACAGATGTAGGTGTTCCACAGGGTAGCCAGCAG
CATCCTGCGATGCAGATCCGGAACATAATGGTGCAGGGCGCTGACTTCCGCGTTTCCAGACTTTACGAAA
CACGGAAACCGAAGACCATTCATGTTGTTGCTCAGGTCGCAGACGTTTTGCAGCAGCAGTCGCTTCACGT
TCGCTCGCGTATCGGTGATTCATTCTGCTAACCAGTAAGGCAACCCCGCCAGCCTAGCCGGGTCCTCAAC
GACAGGAGCACGATCATGCTAGTCATGCCCCGCGCCCACCGGAAGGAGCTGACTGGGTTGAAGGCTCTCA
AGGGCATCGGTCGAGATCCCGGTGCCTAATGAGTGAGCTAACTTACATTAATTGCGTTGCGCTCACTGCC
CGCTTTCCAGTCGGGAAACCTGTCGTGCCAGCTGCATTAATGAATCGGCCAACGCGCGGGGAGAGGCGGT
TTGCGTATTGGGCGCCAGGGTGGTTTTTCTTTTCACCAGTGAGACGGGCAACAGCTGATTGCCCTTCACC
GCCTGGCCCTGAGAGAGTTGCAGCAAGCGGTCCACGCTGGTTTGCCCCAGCAGGCGAAAATCCTGTTTGA
TGGTGGTTAACGGCGGGATATAACATGAGCTGTCTTCGGTATCGTCGTATCCCACTACCGAGATGTCCGC
ACCAACGCGCAGCCCGGACTCGGTAATGGCGCGCATTGCGCCCAGCGCCATCTGATCGTTGGCAACCAGC
ATCGCAGTGGGAACGATGCCCTCATTCAGCATTTGCATGGTTTGTTGAAAACCGGACATGGCACTCCAGT
CGCCTTCCCGTTCCGCTATCGGCTGAATTTGATTGCGAGTGAGATATTTATGCCAGCCAGCCAGACGCAG
ACGCGCCGAGACAGAACTTAATGGGCCCGCTAACAGCGCGATTTGCTGGTGACCCAATGCGACCAGATGC
TCCACGCCCAGTCGCGTACCGTCTTCATGGGAGAAAATAATACTGTTGATGGGTGTCTGGTCAGAGACAT
CAAGAAATAACGCCGGAACATTAGTGCAGGCAGCTTCCACAGCAATGGCATCCTGGTCATCCAGCGGATA
GTTAATGATCAGCCCACTGACGCGTTGCGCGAGAAGATTGTGCACCGCCGCTTTACAGGCTTCGACGCCG
CTTCGTTCTACCATCGACACCACCACGCTGGCACCCAGTTGATCGGCGCGAGATTTAATCGCCGCGACAA
TTTGCGACGGCGCGTGCAGGGCCAGACTGGAGGTGGCAACGCCAATCAGCAACGACTGTTTGCCCGCCAG
TTGTTGTGCCACGCGGTTGGGAATGTAATTCAGCTCCGCCATCGCCGCTTCCACTTTTTCCCGCGTTTTC
GCAGAAACGTGGCTGGCCTGGTTCACCACGCGGGAAACGGTCTGATAAGAGACACCGGCATACTCTGCGA
CATCGTATAACGTTACTGGTTTCACATTCACCACCCTGAATTGACTCTCTTCCGGGCGCTATCATGCCAT
ACCGCGAAAGGTTTTGCGCCATTCGATGGTGTCCGGGATCTCGACGCTCTCCCTTATGCGACTCCTGCAT
TAGGAAGCAGCCCAGTAGTAGGTTGAGGCCGTTGAGCACCGCCGCCGCAAGGAATGGTGCATGCAAGGAG
ATGGCGCCCAACAGTCCCCCGGCCACGGGGCCTGCCACCATACCCACGCCGAAACAAGCGCTCATGAGCC
CGAAGTGGCGAGCCCGATCTTCCCCATCGGTGATGTCGGCGATATAGGCGCCAGCAACCGCACCTGTGGC
GCCGGTGATGCCGGCCACGATGCGTCCGGCGTAGAGGATCGAGATCGATCTCGATCCCGCGAAATTAATA
CGACTCACTATAGGGGAATTGTGAGCGGATAACAATTCCCCTCTAGAAATAATTTTGTTTAACTTTAAGA
AGGAGATATACATATGGGTAGCTCACACCATCACCATCACCATTCGAGCTCGGGCGACGTAGTGTCGCAT
ATCGCAAGCGATAACGTCAAGGGAGGTGAGATGGCTGCCGAGTTCATTGCGAAAGCCTTAAAGGGCAAAG
GGAACGTCGTGGAATTAGAGGGCATCCCAGGAGCGTCGGCAGCTCGTGACCGCGGAAAAGGGTTTGACGA
GGCTATTGCTAAGTACCCAGACATCAAGATCGTGGCCAAACAAGCCGCCGACTTTGATCGCAGTAAGGGT
TTGAGCGTTATGGAAAACATCTTACAGGCGCAACCGAAAATTGATGCAGTGTTCGCGCAAAATGATGAGA
TGGCTTTGGGTGCAATTAAAGCAATTGAGGCTGCGAACCGCCAAGGTATTATCGTGGTCGGCTTCGACGG
TACAGAGGACGCGTTGAAGGCGATTAAAGAAGGGAAGATGGCGGCGACCATTGCACAACAGCCGGCCTTG
ATGGGCTCGCTTGGGGTCGAGATGGCTGATAAATATCTTAAGGGCGAAAAAATCCCTAATTTTATCCCCG
CTGAATTGAAATTGATCACTAAAGAAAATGTGCAAGGGGGTTCTGCCTCTGGAGGGACAAGTGGTGGATC
GAGTGCGGCCGGTTTGGAGGTTTTATTCCAGGGTCCAGCGGCCGCCAAGCACTCCAAGCAGGACGAGCCC
GACATGATCTCAGTCTTCATAGGCACCTGGAACATGGGAAGTGTACCACCTCCAAAAAACGTGACATCCT
GGTTCACATCGAAGGGTCTGGGGAAGACCCTGGACGAGGTCACAGTGACCATACCCCATGACATCTATGT
CTTTGGGACCCAGGAGAACTCAGTGGGCGACCGCGAGTGGCTGGACCTACTGCGCGGGGGCCTCAAGGAG
CTTACGGATCTGGATTACCGCCCGATTGCCATGCAATCACTGTGGAATATCAAGGTGGCAGTGCTGGTCA
AGCCAGAGCACGAGAACCGTATCAGCCATGTCAGTACGTCCAGTGTGAAGACTGGCATCGCCAACACCCT
GGGGAACAAGGGGGCTGTGGGCGTCTCCTTCATGTTTAATGGCACCTCATTTGGCTTTGTGAATTGTCAC
CTCACCTCGGGAAATGAGAAGACGGCTCGGAGGAACCAAAACTACTTGGACATCCTGCGGCTGCTCTCGC
TGGGCGACCGGCAGCTCAATGCCTTTGACATCTCTCTGCGTTTCACACACCTCTTCTGGTTTGGGGACCT
CAACTACCGCCTGGACATGGATATCCAGGAGATCCTGAACTACATCAGCAGGAAAGAGTTTGAGCCCCTC
CTCAGGGTGGACCAGCTCAACCTGGAGCGGGAGAAGCACAAGGTCTTCCTTCGATTCAGTGAGGAGGAGA
TCTCCTTCCCACCCACCTACCGCTATGAGCGGGGTTCCCGGGACACATATGCCTGGCACAAGCAGAAGCC
AACTGGGGTCCGGACCAATGTGCCCTCATGGTGTGACCGGATTCTGTGGAAATCCTACCCTGAAACTCAC
ATCATCTGCAATTCTTATGGTTGCACTGATGACATCGTCACCAGCGACCATTCCCCCGTGTTTGGGACAT
TTGAGGTTGGAGTTACCTCCCAGTTCATCTCCAAGAAAGGGCTCTCAAAGACTTCAGACCAGGCCTACAT
TGAGTTTGAGAGCATCGAGGCCATTGTGAAGACAGCCAGCCGCACCAAGTTCTTCATCGAGTTCTACTCT
ACCTGCCTGGAGGAATACAAGAAGAGCTTTGAGAATGATGCCCAGAGCAGTGACAACATCAACTTCCTCA
AAGTGCAGTGGTCTTCACGCCAGCTGCCCACGCTCAAACCAATTCTGGCTGATATCGAGTACCTGCAGGA
CCAGCACCTCCTGCTCACAGTCAAGTCCATGGATGGCTATGAATCCTATGGGGAGTGTGTGGTTGCACTC
AAATCCATGATCGGCAGCACGGCCCAACAGTTCCTGACCTTCCTATCCCACCGTGGCGAGGAGACAGGCA
ATATCAGAGGCTCCATGAAGGTGGGATCCGGTGGCTTAGAAGTATTATTCCAAGGTCCAGGTTCGTCAGG
AGGGACGGCATCTGGAGGGAAAGAAGGCAAAACCATCGGTCTGGTCATCAGTACCTTGAATAACCCCTTC
TTTGTAACCTTGAAAAATGGCGCTGAGGAGAAAGCGAAGGAACTGGGATACAAGATCATCGTAGAGGATT
CCCAGAATGACTCCTCGAAGGAGTTATCCAACGTTGAGGATTTAATTCAACAGAAGGTCGACGTACTGCT
GATTAACCCTGTAGATTCGGATGCTGTTGTAACCGCCATTAAGGAAGCAAATAGCAAGAACATTCCAGTT
ATTACTATTGATCGCTCGGCCAACGGGTAATGACTCGAGCACCACCACCACCACCACCACCACTAATTGA
TTAATACCTAGGCTGCTAAACAAAGCCCGAAAGGAAGCTGAGTTGGCTGCTGCCACCGCTGAGCAATAAC
TAGCATAACCCCTTGGGGCCTCTAAACGGGTCTTGAGGGGTTTTTTGCTGAAAGGAGGAACTATATCCGG
AT
Features (pLannotate 1.2.2; 22 found; start..end, strand, type, name):
     12..440     +  rep_origin     f1 ori (sequence partly withheld): f1 bacteriophage origin of replication; arrow indicates direction of (+) strand synthesis
    493..550     +  promoter       AmpR promoter (fragment): bla
    559..1374    -  CDS            KanR: aminoglycoside phosphotransferase; aph(3')-Ia; confers resistance to kanamycin in bacteria or G418 (Geneticin®) in eukaryotes
   1496..2084    +  rep_origin     ori: high-copy-number ColE1/pMB1/pBR322/pUC origin of replication
   2270..2409    -  misc_feature   bom: basis of mobility region from pBR322
   2511..2702    -  CDS            rop: Rop protein, which maintains plasmids at low copy number; rop
   2719..3099    +  CDS            YPB1_ECOLX: Protein predicted: Swiss-Prot protein existence level 4. From Escherichia coli.
   3161..3225    -  CDS            TcR (fragment): tetracycline efflux protein; tet; confers resistance to tetracycline
   3240..3261    -  protein_bind   CAP binding site: CAP binding activates transcription in the presence of cAMP. E. coli catabolite activator protein
   3274..4356    -  CDS            lacI: lac repressor; lacI; The lac repressor binds to the lac operator to inhibit transcription in E. coli. This inhibition can be relieved by adding lactose or isopropyl-β-D-thiogalactopyranoside (IPTG).
   4357..4434    -  promoter       lacI promoter: lacI
   4442..4721    -  CDS            TcR (fragment): tetracycline efflux protein; tet; confers resistance to tetracycline
   4747..4765    +  promoter       T7 promoter: promoter for bacteriophage T7 RNA polymerase
   4766..4790    +  protein_bind   lac operator: The lac repressor binds to the lac operator to inhibit transcription in E. coli. This inhibition can be relieved by adding lactose or isopropyl-β-D-thiogalactopyranoside (IPTG). lac repressor encoded by lacI
   4805..4827    +  RBS            RBS: efficient ribosome binding site from bacteriophage T7 gene 10 (Olins and Rangwala, 1989)
   4847..4864    +  CDS            6xHis: 6xHis affinity tag
   4874..5401    +  CDS            rbsB (fragment): RBSB_HAEIN - Experimental evidence at protein level: Swiss-Prot protein existence level 1. Part of the ABC transporter complex RbsABC involved in ribose import. Binds ribose. From Haemophilus influenzae (strain ATCC 51907 / DSM 11121 / KW20 / Rd).
   5498..6874    +  CDS            INPPL1 (fragment): SHIP2_HUMAN - Also known as SHIP2. Experimental evidence at protein level: Swiss-Prot protein existence level 1. Phosphatidylinositol (PtdIns) phosphatase that specifically hydrolyzes the 5-phosphate of phosphatidylinositol-3,4,5-trisphosphate (PtdIns(3,4,5)P3) to produce PtdIns(3,4)P2, thereby negatively regulating the PI3K (phosphoinositide 3-kinase) pathways. Plays a central role in regulation of PI3K-dependent insulin signaling, although the precise molecular mechanisms and signaling pathways remain unclear. While overexpression reduces both insulin-stimulated MAP kinase and Akt activation
   6953..7222    +  CDS            rbsB (fragment): RBSB_HAEIN - Experimental evidence at protein level: Swiss-Prot protein existence level 1. Part of the ABC transporter complex RbsABC involved in ribose import. Binds ribose. From Haemophilus influenzae (strain ATCC 51907 / DSM 11121 / KW20 / Rd).
   7241..7264    +  CDS            9xHis (fragment): 9xHis affinity tag
   7290..7333    +  CDS            SET1 (fragment): solubility-enhancement tag derived from T7 phage gene 10B
   7341..7388    +  terminator     T7 terminator: transcription terminator for bacteriophage T7 RNA polymerase
