[The description below was written by a language model from this plasmid's Addgene catalogue record and pLannotate feature annotations shown in this document.]
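Description:
pS97splitRBP_S2-Enz is a bacterial expression plasmid of about 7.4 kb built on the pKan S97Split backbone, a pET-like vector. It is propagated in E. coli under kanamycin selection (aph(3')-Ia). It carries a ColE1/pMB1-type origin together with bom and rop elements, as well as an f1 phage origin. The catalogue lists it as high copy, although the annotated rop gene is normally associated with reduced copy number. Short remnants of the tetracycline resistance gene and a fragment of the AmpR promoter are also annotated; these appear to be non-functional leftovers of the backbone's lineage.

The expression cassette is driven by a T7 promoter with an adjacent lac operator (T7lac), followed by the T7 gene 10 ribosome binding site and closed by the T7 terminator. A lacI gene on the plasmid supplies repressor, so expression should be IPTG-inducible in hosts that provide T7 RNA polymerase. The open reading frame begins with a 6xHis tag and an N-terminal portion of ribose-binding protein (RBP; the annotation tool matches it to rbsB). Next comes the human SHIP2 (INPPL1) enzymatic region, residues K414 to V872 only, cloned between NotI and BamHI, and then the C-terminal portion of RBP. The SHIP2 5-phosphatase domain is thus inserted within a split RBP scaffold. According to the record, HRV 3C protease sites lie on both sides of the insert, which would allow the domain to be released from the RBP halves. The feature table also detects a further histidine-tag fragment and a short solubility-tag fragment downstream of the C-terminal RBP segment, which the catalogue fields do not mention. The stated purpose is simply expression of the RBP-flanked SHIP2 enzyme domain, presumably for recombinant protein production and purification. The record gives no further detail on intended use.
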