Addgene plasmid #183768: pS97splitRBP_S2-Enz
Purpose: Expresses SHIP2-Enzyme domain flanked by RBP
Depositing lab: William Kerr. Depositing organization: SUNY Upstate Medical University. Publication: LRBA Deficiency Can Lead to Lethal Colitis That Is Diminished by SHIP1 Agonism. Sudan R, Fernandes S, Srivastava N, Pedicone C, Meyer ST, Chisholm JD, Engelman RW, Kerr WG. Front Immunol. 2022 May 4;13:830961. doi: 10.3389/fimmu.2022.830961. eCollection 2022. PubMed 35603158.
Backbone
  Vector backbone: pKan S97Split
  Backbone size w/o insert (bp): 6067
  Total vector size (bp): 7417
  Vector type: Bacterial Expression
Growth in bacteria
  Bacterial resistance: Kanamycin, 50 μg/mL
  Growth temperature: 37°C
  Growth strain: DH5alpha
  Copy number: High Copy
Gene/Insert
  Gene/Insert name: SHIP2 (alt name: INPPL1)
  Species: H. sapiens (human)
  Insert size (bp): 1385
  Mutation: includes aa K414 to aa V872 only
  GenBank ID: NM_001567
  Entrez Gene: INPPL1 (a.k.a. OPSMD, SHIP2)
  Promoter: T7lac
  Tag / fusion protein: 6HIS (N terminal on backbone); RBP (N-terminal) HRV3C cleavage site (N terminal on backbone); RBP (C-terminal) HRV3C cleavage site (C terminal on backbone)
  Cloning method: Restriction Enzyme; 5′ cloning site NotI (not destroyed); 3′ cloning site BamHI (not destroyed)
  Sequencing primers: 5′ T7; 3′ T7 terminator
Resource information
  A portion of this plasmid was derived from a plasmid made by: Vector backbone obtained from Stewart Loh, SUNY-Upstate Medical University
Terms and licenses: Academic/Nonprofit Terms; Industry Terms: Not Available to Industry
How to cite: pS97splitRBP_S2-Enz was a gift from William Kerr (Addgene plasmid # 183768 ; http://n2t.net/addgene:183768 ; RRID:Addgene_183768)
