>Addgene plasmid #183768 | pS97splitRBP_S2-Enz | depositor partial sequence | sequence record 356432 | Expression under T7: SHIP2-Enz flanked by RBD w/HRV3C cleavage sites
ATGGGTAGCTCACACCATCACCATCACCATTCGAGCTCGGGCGACGTAGTGTCGCATATCGCAAGCGATA
ACGTCAAGGGAGGTGAGATGGCTGCCGAGTTCATTGCGAAAGCCTTAAAGGGCAAAGGGAACGTCGTGGA
ATTAGAGGGCATCCCAGGAGCGTCGGCAGCTCGTGACCGCGGAAAAGGGTTTGACGAGGCTATTGCTAAG
TACCCAGACATCAAGATCGTGGCCAAACAAGCCGCCGACTTTGATCGCAGTAAGGGTTTGAGCGTTATGG
AAAACATCTTACAGGCGCAACCGAAAATTGATGCAGTGTTCGCGCAAAATGATGAGATGGCTTTGGGTGC
AATTAAAGCAATTGAGGCTGCGAACCGCCAAGGTATTATCGTGGTCGGCTTCGACGGTACAGAGGACGCG
TTGAAGGCGATTAAAGAAGGGAAGATGGCGGCGACCATTGCACAACAGCCGGCCTTGATGGGCTCGCTTG
GGGTCGAGATGGCTGATAAATATCTTAAGGGCGAAAAAATCCCTAATTTTATCCCCGCTGAATTGAAATT
GATCACTAAAGAAAATGTGCAAGGGGGTTCTGCCTCTGGAGGGACAAGTGGTGGATCGAGTGCGGCCGGT
TTGGAGGTTTTATTCCAGGGTCCAGCGGCCGCCAAGCACTCCAAGCAGGACGAGCCCGACATGATCTCAG
TCTTCATAGGCACCTGGAACATGGGAAGTGTACCACCTCCAAAAAACGTGACATCCTGGTTCACATCGAA
GGGTCTGGGGAAGACCCTGGACGAGGTCACAGTGACCATACCCCATGACATCTATGTCTTTGGGACCCAG
GAGAACTCAGTGGGCGACCGCGAGTGGCTGGACCTACTGCGCGGGGGCCTCAAGGAGCTTACGGATCTGG
ATTACCGCCCGATTGCCATGCAATCACTGTGGAATATCAAGGTGGCAGTGCTGGTCAAGCCAGAGCACGA
GAACCGTATCAGCCATGTCAGTACGTCCAGTGTGAAGACTGGCATCGCCAACACCCTGGGGAACAAGGGG
GCTGTGGGCGTCTCCTTCATGTTTAATGGCACCTCATTTGGCTTTGTGAATTGTCACCTCACCTCGGGAA
ATGAGAAGACGGCTCGGAGGAACCAAAACTACTTGGACATCCTGCGGCTGCTCTCGCTGGGCGACCGGCA
GCTCAATGCCTTTGACATCTCTCTGCGTTTCACACACCTCTTCTGGTTTGGGGACCTCAACTACCGCCTG
GACATGGATATCCAGGAGATCCTGAACTACATCAGCAGGAAAGAGTTTGAGCCCCTCCTCAGGGTGGACC
AGCTCAACCTGGAGCGGGAGAAGCACAAGGTCTTCCTTCGATTCAGTGAGGAGGAGATCTCCTTCCCACC
CACCTACCGCTATGAGCGGGGTTCCCGGGACACATATGCCTGGCACAAGCAGAAGCCAACTGGGGTCCGG
ACCAATGTGCCCTCATGGTGTGACCGGATTCTGTGGAAATCCTACCCTGAAACTCACATCATCTGCAATT
CTTATGGTTGCACTGATGACATCGTCACCAGCGACCATTCCCCCGTGTTTGGGACATTTGAGGTTGGAGT
TACCTCCCAGTTCATCTCCAAGAAAGGGCTCTCAAAGACTTCAGACCAGGCCTACATTGAGTTTGAGAGC
ATCGAGGCCATTGTGAAGACAGCCAGCCGCACCAAGTTCTTCATCGAGTTCTACTCTACCTGCCTGGAGG
AATACAAGAAGAGCTTTGAGAATGATGCCCAGAGCAGTGACAACATCAACTTCCTCAAAGTGCAGTGGTC
TTCACGCCAGCTGCCCACGCTCAAACCAATTCTGGCTGATATCGAGTACCTGCAGGACCAGCACCTCCTG
CTCACAGTCAAGTCCATGGATGGCTATGAATCCTATGGGGAGTGTGTGGTTGCACTCAAATCCATGATCG
GCAGCACGGCCCAACAGTTCCTGACCTTCCTATCCCACCGTGGCGAGGAGACAGGCAATATCAGAGGCTC
CATGAAGGTGGGATCCGGTGGCTTAGAAGTATTATTCCAAGGTCCAGGTTCGTCAGGAGGGACGGCATCT
GGAGGGAAAGAAGGCAAAACCATCGGTCTGGTCATCAGTACCTTGAATAACCCCTTCTTTGTAACCTTGA
AAAATGGCGCTGAGGAGAAAGCGAAGGAACTGGGATACAAGATCATCGTAGAGGATTCCCAGAATGACTC
CTCGAAGGAGTTATCCAACGTTGAGGATTTAATTCAACAGAAGGTCGACGTACTGCTGATTAACCCTGTA
GATTCGGATGCTGTTGTAACCGCCATTAAGGAAGCAAATAGCAAGAACATTCCAGTTATTACTATTGATC
GCTCGGCCAACGGGTAA
