>Addgene plasmid #183768 | pS97splitRBP_S2-Enz | depositor partial sequence | sequence record 356433 | SHIP2-Enzyme flanked by HRV3C cleavage sites
TTGGAGGTTTTATTCCAGGGTCCAGCGGCCGCCAAGCACTCCAAGCAGGACGAGCCCGACATGATCTCAG
TCTTCATAGGCACCTGGAACATGGGAAGTGTACCACCTCCAAAAAACGTGACATCCTGGTTCACATCGAA
GGGTCTGGGGAAGACCCTGGACGAGGTCACAGTGACCATACCCCATGACATCTATGTCTTTGGGACCCAG
GAGAACTCAGTGGGCGACCGCGAGTGGCTGGACCTACTGCGCGGGGGCCTCAAGGAGCTTACGGATCTGG
ATTACCGCCCGATTGCCATGCAATCACTGTGGAATATCAAGGTGGCAGTGCTGGTCAAGCCAGAGCACGA
GAACCGTATCAGCCATGTCAGTACGTCCAGTGTGAAGACTGGCATCGCCAACACCCTGGGGAACAAGGGG
GCTGTGGGCGTCTCCTTCATGTTTAATGGCACCTCATTTGGCTTTGTGAATTGTCACCTCACCTCGGGAA
ATGAGAAGACGGCTCGGAGGAACCAAAACTACTTGGACATCCTGCGGCTGCTCTCGCTGGGCGACCGGCA
GCTCAATGCCTTTGACATCTCTCTGCGTTTCACACACCTCTTCTGGTTTGGGGACCTCAACTACCGCCTG
GACATGGATATCCAGGAGATCCTGAACTACATCAGCAGGAAAGAGTTTGAGCCCCTCCTCAGGGTGGACC
AGCTCAACCTGGAGCGGGAGAAGCACAAGGTCTTCCTTCGATTCAGTGAGGAGGAGATCTCCTTCCCACC
CACCTACCGCTATGAGCGGGGTTCCCGGGACACATATGCCTGGCACAAGCAGAAGCCAACTGGGGTCCGG
ACCAATGTGCCCTCATGGTGTGACCGGATTCTGTGGAAATCCTACCCTGAAACTCACATCATCTGCAATT
CTTATGGTTGCACTGATGACATCGTCACCAGCGACCATTCCCCCGTGTTTGGGACATTTGAGGTTGGAGT
TACCTCCCAGTTCATCTCCAAGAAAGGGCTCTCAAAGACTTCAGACCAGGCCTACATTGAGTTTGAGAGC
ATCGAGGCCATTGTGAAGACAGCCAGCCGCACCAAGTTCTTCATCGAGTTCTACTCTACCTGCCTGGAGG
AATACAAGAAGAGCTTTGAGAATGATGCCCAGAGCAGTGACAACATCAACTTCCTCAAAGTGCAGTGGTC
TTCACGCCAGCTGCCCACGCTCAAACCAATTCTGGCTGATATCGAGTACCTGCAGGACCAGCACCTCCTG
CTCACAGTCAAGTCCATGGATGGCTATGAATCCTATGGGGAGTGTGTGGTTGCACTCAAATCCATGATCG
GCAGCACGGCCCAACAGTTCCTGACCTTCCTATCCCACCGTGGCGAGGAGACAGGCAATATCAGAGGCTC
CATGAAGGTGGGATCCGGTGGCTTAGAAGTATTATTCCAAGGTCCA
